>Addgene plasmid #138907 | pPD296 ZF43x12-Compact_EYFP | addgene full sequence | sequence record 324142 | Addgene NGS Result
GTGCCACCTGACGTCGACGGATCGGGAGATCTGAATTAAGTCTTCACAGTGTACGAAGACCCGATCGGAG
TGAGGAAAATTAGAGTGAGGACGATCGGAGTGAGGATAATTAGAGTGAGGACGATCGGAGTGAGGAAAAT
TAGAGTGAGGACGATCGGAGTGAGGATAATTAGAGTGAGGACGATCGGAGTGAGGAAAATTAGAGTGAGG
ACGATCGGAGTGAGGATAATTAGAGTGAGGACGATCCCTCTAGAGGGTATATAATGGGGGCCACTAGTCT
ACTACCAGAGCTCATCGCTAGCGCCACCATGGTGAGCAAGGGCGAGGAGCTGTTCACCGGGGTGGTGCCC
ATCCTGGTCGAGCTGGACGGCGACGTAAACGGCCACAAGTTCAGCGTGTCCGGCGAGGGCGAGGGCGATG
CCACCTACGGCAAGCTGACCCTGAAGTTCATCTGCACCACCGGCAAGCTGCCCGTGCCCTGGCCCACCCT
CGTGACCACCTTCGGCTACGGCCTGCAGTGCTTCGCCCGCTACCCCGACCACATGAAGCAGCACGACTTC
TTCAAGTCCGCCATGCCCGAAGGCTACGTCCAGGAGCGCACCATCTTCTTCAAGGACGACGGCAACTACA
AGACCCGCGCCGAGGTGAAGTTCGAGGGCGACACCCTGGTGAACCGCATCGAGCTGAAGGGCATCGACTT
CAAGGAGGACGGCAACATCCTGGGGCACAAGCTGGAGTACAACTACAACAGCCACAACGTCTATATCATG
GCCGACAAGCAGAAGAACGGCATCAAGGTGAACTTCAAGATCCGCCACAACATCGAGGACGGCAGCGTGC
AGCTCGCCGACCACTACCAGCAGAACACCCCCATCGGCGACGGCCCCGTGCTGCTGCCCGACAACCACTA
CCTGAGCTACCAGTCCGCCCTGAGCAAAGACCCCAACGAGAAGCGCGATCACATGGTCCTGCTGGAGTTC
GTGACCGCCGCCGGGATCACTCTCGGCATGGACGAGCTGTACAAGTAGGCGGCCGCTCGAGTCTAGAGGG
CCCGTTTAAACCCGCTGATCAGCCTCGACTGTGCCTTCTAGTTGCCAGCCATCTGTTGTTTGCCCCTCCC
CCGTGCCTTCCTTGACCCTGGAAGGTGCCACTCCCACTGTCCTTTCCTAATAAAATGAGGAAATTGCATC
GCATTGTCTGAGTAGGTGTCATTCTATTCTGGGGGGTGGGGTGGGGCAGGACAGCAAGGGGGAGGATTGG
GAAGTCAATAGCAGGCATGCTGGGGATGCGGTGGGCTCTATGGCTTCTGAGGCGGAAAGAACCAGCTGGG
GCTCTAGGGGGTATCCCC
[124 nt withheld, positions 1349-1472]
C
[91 nt withheld, positions 1474-1564]
A
[49 nt withheld, positions 1566-1614]
CCTTTGACGTTGGAGTCCACGTTCTTT
[37 nt withheld, positions 1642-1678]
ACCCTATCTCGGTCTATTCTTTTGATTTATAAGGGATTTTGCCGATTTCGGCCTATTGGTTAAAAAATGA
GCTGATTTAACAAAAATTTAACGCGAATTAATTCTGTGGAATGTGTGTCAGTTAGGCTCAATTAGTCAGC
AACCATAGTCCCGCCCCTAACTCCGCCCATCCCGCCCCTAACTCCGCCCAGTTCCGCCCATTCTCCGCCC
CATGGCTGACTAATTTTTTTTATTTATGCAGAGGCCGAGGCCGCCTCTGCCTCTGAGCTATTCCAGAAGT
AGTGAGGAGGCTTTTTTGGAGGCCTAGGCTTTTGCAAAAAGCTCCCGGGAGCTTGTATATCCATTTTCGG
AGGTTGGGCTTCGGAATCGTTTTCCGGGACGCCGGCTGGATGATCCTCCAGCGCGGGGATCTCATGCTGG
AGTTCTTCGCCCACCCCAACTTGTTTATTGCAGCTTATAATGGTTACAAATAAAGCAATAGCATCACAAA
TTTCACAAATAAAGCATTTTTTTCACTGCATTCTAGTTGTGGTTTGTCCAAACTCATCAATGTATCTTAT
CATGTCTGTATACCGTCGACCTCTAGCTAGAGCTTGGCGTAATCATGGTCATAGCTGTTTCCTGTGTGAA
ATTGTTATCCGCTCACAATTCCACACAACATACGAGCCGGAAGCATAAAGTGTAAAGCCTGGGGTGCCTA
ATGAGTGAGCTAACTCACATTAATTGCGTTGCGCTCACTGCCCGCTTTCCAGTCGGGAAACCTGTCGTGC
CAGCTGCATTAATGAATCGGCCAACGCGCGGGGAGAGGCGGTTTGCGTATTGGGCGCTCTTCCGCTTCCT
CGCTCACTGACTCGCTGCGCTCGGTCGTTCGGCTGCGGCGAGCGGTATCAGCTCACTCAAAGGCGGTAAT
ACGGTTATCCACAGAATCAGGGGATAACGCAGGAAAGAACATGTGAGCAAAAGGCCAGCAAAAGGCCAGG
AACCGTAAAAAGGCCGCGTTGCTGGCGTTTTTCCATAGGCTCCGCCCCCCTGACGAGCATCACAAAAATC
GACGCTCAAGTCAGAGGTGGCGAAACCCGACAGGACTATAAAGATACCAGGCGTTTCCCCCTGGAAGCTC
CCTCGTGCGCTCTCCTGTTCCGACCCTGCCGCTTACCGGATACCTGTCCGCCTTTCTCCCTTCGGGAAGC
GTGGCGCTTTCTCATAGCTCACGCTGTAGGTATCTCAGTTCGGTGTAGGTCGTTCGCTCCAAGCTGGGCT
GTGTGCACGAACCCCCCGTTCAGCCCGACCGCTGCGCCTTATCCGGTAACTATCGTCTTGAGTCCAACCC
GGTAAGACACGACTTATCGCCACTGGCAGCAGCCACTGGTAACAGGATTAGCAGAGCGAGGTATGTAGGC
GGTGCTACAGAGTTCTTGAAGTGGTGGCCTAACTACGGCTACACTAGAAGAACAGTATTTGGTATCTGCG
CTCTGCTGAAGCCAGTTACCTTCGGAAAAAGAGTTGGTAGCTCTTGATCCGGCAAACAAACCACCGCTGG
TAGCGGTGGTTTTTTTGTTTGCAAGCAGCAGATTACGCGCAGAAAAAAAGGATCTCAAGAAGATCCTTTG
ATCTTTTCTACGGGGTCTGACGCTCAGTGGAACGAAAACTCACGTTAAGGGATTTTGGTCATGAGATTAT
CAAAAAGGATCTTCACCTAGATCCTTTTAAATTAAAAATGAAGTTTTAAATCAATCTAAAGTATATATGA
GTAAACTTGGTCTGACAGTTACCAATGCTTAATCAGTGAGGCACCTATCTCAGCGATCTGTCTATTTCGT
TCATCCATAGTTGCCTGACTCCCCGTCGTGTAGATAACTACGATACGGGAGGGCTTACCATCTGGCCCCA
GTGCTGCAATGATACCGCGAGATCCACGCTCACCGGCTCCAGATTTATCAGCAATAAACCAGCCAGCCGG
AAGGGCCGAGCGCAGAAGTGGTCCTGCAACTTTATCCGCCTCCATCCAGTCTATTAATTGTTGCCGGGAA
GCTAGAGTAAGTAGTTCGCCAGTTAATAGTTTGCGCAACGTTGTTGCCATTGCTACAGGCATCGTGGTGT
CACGCTCGTCGTTTGGTATGGCTTCATTCAGCTCCGGTTCCCAACGATCAAGGCGAGTTACATGATCCCC
CATGTTGTGCAAAAAAGCGGTTAGCTCCTTCGGTCCTCCGATCGTTGTCAGAAGTAAGTTGGCCGCAGTG
TTATCACTCATGGTTATGGCAGCACTGCATAATTCTCTTACTGTCATGCCATCCGTAAGATGCTTTTCTG
TGACTGGTGAGTACTCAACCAAGTCATTCTGAGAATAGTGTATGCGGCGACCGAGTTGCTCTTGCCCGGC
GTCAATACGGGATAATACCGCGCCACATAGCAGAACTTTAAAAGTGCTCATCATTGGAAAACGTTCTTCG
GGGCGAAAACTCTCAAGGATCTTACCGCTGTTGAGATCCAGTTCGATGTAACCCACTCGTGCACCCAACT
GATCTTCAGCATCTTTTACTTTCACCAGCGTTTCTGGGTGAGCAAAAACAGGAAGGCAAAATGCCGCAAA
AAAGGGAATAAGGGCGACACGGAAATGTTGAATACTCATACTCTTCCTTTTTCAATATTATTGAAGCATT
TATCAGGGTTATTGTCTCATGAGCGGATACATATTTGAATGTATTTAGAAAAATAAACAAATAGGGGTTC
CGCGCACATTTCCCCGAAAA
Features (pLannotate 1.2.2; 16 found; start..end, strand, type, name):
    251..267     +  promoter       minP (fragment): minimal TATA-box promoter with low basal activity
    309..1025    +  CDS            EYFP: EYFP is a basic (constitutively fluorescent) green/yellow fluorescent protein published in 1996, derived from Aequorea victoria. It is reported to be a very rapidly-maturing weak dimer with high acid sensitivity.
   1079..1190    +  polyA_signal   bGH poly(A) signal: bovine growth hormone polyadenylation signal
   1307..1328    +  promoter       SV40 promoter (fragment): SV40 enhancer and early promoter
   1349..1777    +  rep_origin     f1 ori (sequence partly withheld): f1 bacteriophage origin of replication; arrow indicates direction of (+) strand synthesis
   1782..1804    +  promoter       SV40 promoter (fragment): SV40 enhancer and early promoter
   1805..1996    +  promoter       SV40 promoter: SV40 early promoter
   2023..2121    +  CDS            ble (fragment): BLE_KLEPN - Experimental evidence at protein level: Swiss-Prot protein existence level 1. Binding protein with a strong affinity to the bleomycin family of antibiotics. Binds to CL990; an antimitotic-antibiotic compound. From Klebsiella pneumoniae.
   2116..2237    +  polyA_signal   SV40 poly(A) signal: SV40 polyadenylation signal
   2310..2326    -  protein_bind   lac operator: The lac repressor binds to the lac operator to inhibit transcription in E. coli. This inhibition can be relieved by adding lactose or isopropyl-β-D-thiogalactopyranoside (IPTG). lac repressor encoded by lacI
   2334..2364    -  promoter       lac promoter: promoter for the E. coli lac operon
   2379..2400    -  protein_bind   CAP binding site: CAP binding activates transcription in the presence of cAMP. E. coli catabolite activator protein
   2413..2505    -  CDS            lacI (fragment): lac repressor; lacI; The lac repressor binds to the lac operator to inhibit transcription in E. coli. This inhibition can be relieved by adding lactose or isopropyl-β-D-thiogalactopyranoside (IPTG).
   2688..3276    -  rep_origin     ori: high-copy-number ColE1/pMB1/pBR322/pUC origin of replication
   3447..4307    -  CDS            AmpR: β-lactamase; bla; confers resistance to ampicillin, carbenicillin, and related antibiotics
   4308..4412    -  promoter       AmpR promoter: bla
