[The description below was written by a language model from this plasmid's Addgene catalogue record and pLannotate feature annotations shown in this document.]
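Description:
pPD296 ZF43x12-Compact_EYFP is a 4.4 kb mammalian expression reporter plasmid from the COMET synthetic biology toolkit, built on the pPD152 Reporter Template v2 backbone. It is propagated in E. coli as a high-copy plasmid through a ColE1/pUC-type origin and selected with ampicillin via the AmpR (β-lactamase) gene and its native promoter. An f1 phage origin is also present, along with residual lac promoter, operator and CAP-site elements and a short lacI fragment that are carried over from the cloning backbone.

The payload is a synthetic inducible promoter, ZF43x12-Compact, cloned between retained BglII and NheI sites upstream of EYFP. The name suggests an array of twelve binding sites for the zinc-finger domain ZF43 in a compact spacing, although the annotation does not resolve these sites individually. It detects only a fragment of a minimal TATA-box promoter just upstream of the reporter. Such a minimal promoter has low basal activity, so EYFP output should depend on recruitment of a matching zinc-finger transcription factor supplied in trans. The EYFP coding sequence is terminated by a bovine growth hormone polyadenylation signal.

Downstream lies an SV40 early promoter followed by only a short fragment of a bleomycin-family resistance gene and an SV40 poly(A) signal, so the plasmid does not appear to carry an intact mammalian selection marker and is best suited to transient transfection. Its stated purpose is to serve as the fluorescent readout for ZF43x12-Compact promoter activity, for characterising engineered transcription factors and composing genetic programs in mammalian cells.
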