Addgene plasmid #138907: pPD296 ZF43x12-Compact_EYFP
Purpose: EYFP reporter vector for the ZF43x12-Compact promoter
Depositing lab: Joshua Leonard. Publication: The COMET toolkit for composing customizable genetic programs in mammalian cells. Donahue PS, Draut JW, Muldoon JJ, Edelstein HI, Bagheri N, Leonard JN. Nat Commun. 2020 Feb 7;11(1):779. doi: 10.1038/s41467-019-14147-5. PubMed 32034124.
Backbone
  Vector backbone: pPD152 Reporter Template v2
  Vector type: Mammalian Expression, Synthetic Biology
Growth in bacteria
  Bacterial resistance: Ampicillin, 100 μg/mL
  Growth temperature: 37°C
  Growth strain: DH5alpha
  Copy number: High Copy
Gene/Insert
  Gene/Insert name: ZF43x12-Compact
  Species: Synthetic
  Promoter: ZF43x12-Compact
  Cloning method: Restriction Enzyme; 5′ cloning site BglII (not destroyed); 3′ cloning site NheI (not destroyed)
  Sequencing primers: 5′ CGACACGGAAATGTTGAATAC; 3′ TAGAAGGCACAGTCGAGG
Terms and licenses: Academic/Nonprofit Terms; Industry Terms: Not Available to Industry
Depositor comments: Leonard Lab plasmid reference number: L1441
How to cite: pPD296 ZF43x12-Compact_EYFP was a gift from Joshua Leonard (Addgene plasmid # 138907 ; http://n2t.net/addgene:138907 ; RRID:Addgene_138907)
