>Addgene plasmid #138907 | pPD296 ZF43x12-Compact_EYFP | depositor partial sequence | sequence record 268481 | ZF43x12-Compact promoter
AGATCTGAATTAAGTCTTCACAGTGTACGAAGACCCGATCGGAGTGAGGAAAATTAGAGTGAGGACGATC
GGAGTGAGGATAATTAGAGTGAGGACGATCGGAGTGAGGAAAATTAGAGTGAGGACGATCGGAGTGAGGA
TAATTAGAGTGAGGACGATCGGAGTGAGGAAAATTAGAGTGAGGACGATCGGAGTGAGGATAATTAGAGT
GAGGACGATCCCTCTAGAGGGTATATAATGGGGGCCACTAGTCTACTACCAGAGCTCATCGCTAGC
